Addgene plasmid #189968: CVB3 IRES
Purpose: Part 2 plasmid to introduce the CVB3 IRES into circRNAs
Depositing lab: Howard Chang. Depositing organization: Stanford University. Publication: Engineering circular RNA for enhanced protein production. Chen R, Wang SK, Belk JA, Amaya L, Li Z, Cardenas A, Abe BT, Chen CK, Wender PA, Chang HY. Nat Biotechnol. 2022 Jul 18. pii: 10.1038/s41587-022-01393-0. doi: 10.1038/s41587-022-01393-0. PubMed 35851375.
Backbone
  Vector backbone: pRC
  Backbone size w/o insert (bp): 1882
  Total vector size (bp): 2630
  Vector type: Cloning
Growth in bacteria
  Bacterial resistance: Ampicillin, 100 μg/mL
  Growth temperature: 37°C
  Growth strain: DH5alpha
  Copy number: High Copy
Gene/Insert
  Gene/Insert name: CVB3 IRES
  Insert size (bp): 748
  Promoter: N/A
  Cloning method: Restriction Enzyme; 5′ cloning site BsmBI (from pRC0940) (destroyed during cloning); 3′ cloning site BsmBI (from pRC0940) (destroyed during cloning)
  Sequencing primers: 5′ ggccttttgctggccttttgc; 3′ GATAATCGCGGCCGCGGTC
Terms and licenses: Academic/Nonprofit Terms; Industry Terms: Not Available to Industry
How to cite: CVB3 IRES was a gift from Howard Chang (Addgene plasmid # 189968 ; http://n2t.net/addgene:189968 ; RRID:Addgene_189968)
