[The description below was written by a language model from this plasmid's Addgene catalogue record and pLannotate feature annotations shown in this document.]
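Description:
CVB3 IRES is a small bacterial cloning plasmid (about 2.6 kb) built on the compact pRC backbone, serving as a "Part 2" module in a modular assembly system for building circular RNA (circRNA) expression templates. It is propagated in E. coli at high copy from a ColE1/pUC-type origin of replication and is selected with ampicillin through a β-lactamase gene driven by its native bla promoter. In the sequence record this gene spans the numbering origin of the circular map. Apart from these maintenance elements, the backbone carries essentially nothing else, consistent with its role as a part-storage vector rather than an expression construct.

The payload is a 748 bp insert comprising the internal ribosome entry site from coxsackievirus B3, an enterovirus. Automated annotation of the insert region picks up two hallmark segments of an enteroviral 5′ untranslated region: the 5′ cloverleaf cis-acting replication element and a core picornavirus IRES domain. No promoter is associated with the insert, and none is expected, since the part is meant to be excised and combined with others rather than transcribed in place. The fragment was cloned through BsmBI sites of a parent entry vector, and those sites were destroyed in the process, in keeping with a Type IIS assembly workflow, although the record does not describe the downstream assembly steps.

Because circular RNAs lack a 5′ cap, translation of an encoded protein depends on an IRES to recruit ribosomes internally. This plasmid supplies the CVB3 IRES for that position, for work on engineering circRNAs for protein production.
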