Features (pLannotate 1.2.2; 5 found; start..end, strand, type, name):
     23..127     -  promoter       AmpR promoter: bla
    230..818     +  rep_origin     ori: high-copy-number ColE1/pMB1/pBR322/pUC origin of replication
    938..1026    +  ncRNA          Entero 5 CRE: Accession: RF00386 - Enterovirus 5' cloverleaf cis-acting replication element
   1329..1579    +  ncRNA          IRES Picorna: Accession: RF00229 - Picornavirus internal ribosome entry site (IRES)
   1792..22      -  CDS            AmpR (across the origin): β-lactamase; bla; confers resistance to ampicillin, carbenicillin, and related antibiotics
>Addgene plasmid #189968 | CVB3 IRES | addgene full sequence | sequence record 371447 | Addgene NGS Result
CACGGAAATGTTGAATACTCATACTCTTCCTTTTTCAATATTATTGAAGCATTTATCAGGGTTATTGTCT
CATGAGCGGATACATATTTGAATGTATTTAGAAAAATAAACAAATAGGGGTTCCGCGCACATTTCCCCGA
AAAGTGCCACCTGTCATGACCAAAATCCCTTAACGTGAGTTTTCGTTCCACTGAGCGTCAGACCCCGTAG
AAAAGATCAAAGGATCTTCTTGAGATCCTTTTTTTCTGCGCGTAATCTGCTGCTTGCAAACAAAAAAACC
ACCGCTACCAGCGGTGGTTTGTTTGCCGGATCAAGAGCTACCAACTCTTTTTCCGAAGGTAACTGGCTTC
AGCAGAGCGCAGATACCAAATACTGTTCTTCTAGTGTAGCCGTAGTTAGGCCACCACTTCAAGAACTCTG
TAGCACCGCCTACATACCTCGCTCTGCTAATCCTGTTACCAGTGGCTGCTGCCAGTGGCGATAAGTCGTG
TCTTACCGGGTTGGACTCAAGACGATAGTTACCGGATAAGGCGCAGCGGTCGGGCTGAACGGGGGGTTCG
TGCACACAGCCCAGCTTGGAGCGAACGACCTACACCGAACTGAGATACCTACAGCGTGAGCTATGAGAAA
GCGCCACGCTTCCCGAAGGGAGAAAGGCGGACAGGTATCCGGTAAGCGGCAGGGTCGGAACAGGAGAGCG
CACGAGGGAGCTTCCAGGGGGAAACGCCTGGTATCTTTATAGTCCTGTCGGGTTTCGCCACCTCTGACTT
GAGCGTCGATTTTTGTGATGCTCGTCAGGGGGGCGGAGCCTATGGAAAAACGCCAGCAACGCGGCCTTTT
TACGGTTCCTGGCCTTTTGCTGGCCTTTTGCTCACATGTTCTTTCCTGCGTTATCCCCTGATTCTGTGGA
TAACCGTGCGGCCGCTCGGTCTCATATCTTAAAACAGCCTGTGGGTTGATCCCACCCACAGGCCCATTGG
GCGCTAGCACTCTGGTATCACGGTACCTTTGTGCGCCTGTTTTATACCCCCTCCCCCAACTGTAACTTAG
AAGTAACACACACCGATCAACAGTCAGCGTGGCACACCAGCCACGTTTTGATCAAGCACTTCTGTTACCC
CGGACTGAGTATCAATAGACTGCTCACGCGGTTGAAGGAGAAAGCGTTCGTTATCCGGCCAACTACTTCG
AAAAACCTAGTAACACCGTGGAAGTTGCAGAGTGTTTCGCTCAGCACTACCCCAGTGTAGATCAGGTCGA
TGAGTCACCGCATTCCCCACGGGCGACCGTGGCGGTGGCTGCGTTGGCGGCCTGCCCATGGGGAAACCCA
TGGGACGCTCTAATACAGACATGGTGCGAAGAGTCTATTGAGCTAGTTGGTAGTCCTCCGGCCCCTGAAT
GCGGCTAATCCTAACTGCGGAGCACACACCCTCAAGCCAGAGGGCAGTGTGTCGTAACGGGCAACTCTGC
AGCGGAACCGACTACTTTGGGTGTCGTGTTTCATTTTATTCCTATACTGGCTGCTTATGGTGACAATTGA
GAGATCGTTACCATATAGCTATTGGATTGGCCATCCGGTGACTAATAGAGCTATTATATATCCCTTTGTT
GGGTTTATACCACTTAGCTTGAAAGAGGTTAAAACATTACAATTCATTGTTAAGTTGAATACAGCAAAAT
GGTGAGACCGCGGCCGCGATTATCAAAAAGGATCTTCACCTAGATCCTTTTAAATTAAAAATGAAGTTTT
AAATCAATCTAAAGTATATATGAGTAAACTTGGTCTGACAGTTACCAATGCTTAATCAGTGAGGCACCTA
TCTCAGCGATCTGTCTATTTCGTTCATCCATAGTTGCCTGACTCCCCGTCGTGTAGATAACTACGATACG
GGAGGGCTTACCATCTGGCCCCAGTGCTGCAATGATACCGCGGGACCCACGCTCACCGGCTCCAGATTTA
TCAGCAATAAACCAGCCAGCCGGAAGGGCCGAGCGCAGAAGTGGTCCTGCAACTTTATCCGCCTCCATCC
AGTCTATTAATTGTTGCCGGGAAGCTAGAGTAAGTAGTTCGCCAGTTAATAGTTTGCGCAACGTTGTTGC
CATTGCTACAGGCATCGTGGTGTCACGCTCGTCGTTTGGTATGGCTTCATTCAGCTCCGGTTCCCAACGA
TCAAGGCGAGTTACATGATCCCCCATGTTGTGCAAAAAAGCGGTTAGCTCCTTCGGTCCTCCGATCGTTG
TCAGAAGTAAGTTGGCCGCAGTGTTATCACTCATGGTTATGGCAGCACTGCATAATTCTCTTACTGTCAT
GCCATCCGTAAGATGCTTTTCTGTGACTGGTGAGTACTCAACCAAGTCATTCTGAGAATAGTGTATGCGG
CGACCGAGTTGCTCTTGCCCGGCGTCAATACGGGATAATACCGCGCCACATAGCAGAACTTTAAAAGTGC
TCATCATTGGAAAACGTTCTTCGGGGCGAAAACTCTCAAGGATCTTACCGCTGTTGAGATCCAGTTCGAT
GTAACCCACTCGTGCACCCAACTGATCTTCAGCATCTTTTACTTTCACCAGCGTTTCTGGGTGAGCAAAA
ACAGGAAGGCAAAATGCCGCAAAAAAGGGAATAAGGGCGA
